>Addgene plasmid #88708 | pDONR223-ZNF781 | depositor partial sequence | sequence record 172312 | insert
ATGCAAAGAAATGCAATGTATTTAAAGAATGTGGCAGAGACTGCTTGTAACTTTCAACTAACTCAATATC
AAATAAGTCATGCTAATCAGAAACCCTATGAATGTCAGATATGTGGAAAGCCCTTTAGAAAGCGTGCCCA
CCTTACCCAACATAATCGAATTCACACTGGTGGGAAACCATATGAATGCAAAGAATGTGGGAAAGTGTTT
ATCTGTTGTTCAACATTGATTCAACATAAGAGAACTCACACTAGTGAGAAACCCTATGAATGTCTGGAAT
GTAGAAAGACGTTTAGGCGGAGTGCACATCTTATTCGACATCAAAGAATTCATACTGGTGAGAAACCTTA
TAAATGTAAGCAATGTTGGAAGGCCTTTGCTTCTGTTTCTGATTTAATAGACATCGGAAAATTCACACTG
ATGAGAGACTTTACGAATGTACAGAATGTGGGAAGGCATTTAACAATCGCTCAACTCTTATTCAGCATCA
GAGAATTCACACTGGTGAGAAGTCCTTTGAATGTAAGGAATGTGGCAAAGCATTCAATAATTGCTCAACA
CTTACTCAACACCAGAGAACTCATACTAATGAGAAATCTTATGAATGTCAGGAATGTAAAAAGGCTTTTA
GGCAAAGTGCACATCTTACTCAACATCAAAGAATTCATACTGGTGAGAAACCATATGAGTGTAAGTAATG
TGGGAAGGCTTTCACTTGTGTTTCTGATTTTAATAGACATCAGAGAATTCACACTGGTGAAAAACCCTAT
GAATGTAAAGAATGTGGTAGAGCTTTTAACAATTGTTCAGCTCTTATTCAACACCAGAGAATTCACACTG
GTGAGAAGGCTTATGAATATAAGCAGTGTGGGAAGGTTTTTGTCTCCTGTCCAACACTTGTTCAACATCA
GAGAACACATACTAATGAAAAACCTTATGAATGTCAGTAATGCAAGAAGGCCTTCAAGCATAATGCACAT
CTAA
