[The description below was written by a language model from this plasmid's Addgene catalogue record.]
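Description:
pDONR223-ZNF781 is a Gateway donor-type plasmid built on the Invitrogen pDONR223 backbone (about 3 kb without insert) that carries the open reading frame of the human zinc finger protein gene ZNF781. It is a bacterial cloning vector rather than an expression construct. It is maintained at high copy in standard E. coli cloning strains and selected with spectinomycin. The record does not list a feature table, so the origin of replication and the exact recombination sites are not stated. As the product of Gateway cloning into a pDONR vector, such a clone would normally hold the ORF between attL sites, ready for LR recombination into destination vectors. The record names no promoter driving the insert, which is consistent with the plasmid serving as a promoterless ORF source. Standard M13 forward and reverse priming sites flank the insert for sequence verification.

The insert is 984 bp of human ZNF781 coding sequence with one deliberate modification: the last nucleotide of the stop codon has been removed. This leaves the reading frame open at the 3′ end, so that after transfer into a suitable destination vector the protein can be fused in frame to a C-terminal tag or reporter supplied by that vector.

The plasmid belongs to the Human TFome Collection, a comprehensive library of human transcription factor clones assembled for cell fate engineering, and the depositor notes that it comes from the ORFeome-derived subset of that collection. Its typical use is as a shuttle clone for moving ZNF781 into expression vectors of choice, for example for overexpression screens or individual functional studies of this transcription factor.
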