Addgene plasmid #88708: pDONR223-ZNF781
Purpose: Donor Vector containing ZNF781 transcription factor, part of the Human TFome Collection
Depositing lab: Marc Vidal. Depositing organization: Dana-Farber Cancer Institute. Publication: A comprehensive library of human transcription factors for cell fate engineering. Ng AHM, Khoshakhlagh P, Rojo Arias JE, Pasquini G, Wang K, Swiersy A, Shipman SL, Appleton E, Kiaee K, Kohman RE, Vernet A, Dysart M, Leeper K, Saylor W, Huang JY, Graveline A, Taipale J, Hill DE, Vidal M, Melero-Martin JM, Busskamp V, Church GM. Nat Biotechnol. 2021 Apr;39(4):510-519. doi: 10.1038/s41587-020-0742-6. Epub 2020 Nov 30. PubMed 33257861.
Backbone
  Vector backbone: pDONR223
  Backbone manufacturer: Invitrogen
  Backbone size w/o insert (bp): 3000
  Vector type: Gateway Donor Vector
Growth in bacteria
  Bacterial resistance: Spectinomycin, 50 μg/mL
  Growth temperature: 37°C
  Growth strain: DH5alpha
  Copy number: High Copy
Gene/Insert
  Gene/Insert name: ZNF781
  Species: H. sapiens (human)
  Insert size (bp): 984
  Mutation: Last nucleotide of stop codon removed to allow for Gateway C-terminal fusions
  Entrez Gene: ZNF781
  Cloning method: Gateway Cloning
  Sequencing primers: 5′ M13F(-21); 3′ M13R
Terms and licenses: Academic/Nonprofit Terms; Industry Terms: Not Available to Industry
Depositor comments: Represents the ORFeome subset of the TFome
How to cite: pDONR223-ZNF781 was a gift from Marc Vidal (Addgene plasmid # 88708 ; http://n2t.net/addgene:88708 ; RRID:Addgene_88708)
